Addgene plasmid #141764: TFORF0954
Purpose: Lentiviral vector for overexpressing transcription factor ORFs with unique 24-bp barcodes. Barcodes facilitate identification of transcription factors in pooled screens.
Depositing lab: Feng Zhang. Depositing organization: Broad Institute. Publication: A transcription factor atlas of directed differentiation. Joung J, Ma S, Tay T, Geiger-Schuller KR, Kirchgatterer PC, Verdine VK, Guo B, Arias-Garcia MA, Allen WE, Singh A, Kuksenko O, Abudayyeh OO, Gootenberg JS, Fu Z, Macrae RK, Buenrostro JD, Regev A, Zhang F. Cell. 2023 Jan 5;186(1):209-229.e26. doi: 10.1016/j.cell.2022.11.026. PubMed 36608654.
Backbone
  Vector backbone: pLX_TRC317
  Backbone manufacturer: Broad Institute Genetic Perturbation Platform
  Backbone size w/o insert (bp): 8264
  Vector type: Mammalian Expression, Lentiviral
  Selectable markers: Puromycin
Growth in bacteria
  Bacterial resistance: Ampicillin, 100 μg/mL
  Growth temperature: 37°C
  Growth strain: NEB Stable
  Copy number: High Copy
Gene/Insert
  Gene/Insert name: CDIP1
  Species: H. sapiens (human)
  Insert size (bp): 611
  Entrez Gene: CDIP1 (a.k.a. C16orf5, CDIP, I1, LITAFL)
  Promoter: EF1a
  Cloning method: Unknown
  Sequencing primers: 5′ GGGTGGAGACTGAAGTTAGGCCAG; 3′ CACATAGCGTAAAAGGAGCAACATAG
Terms and licenses: Academic/Nonprofit Terms; Industry Terms: Not Available to Industry
Depositor comments: NM_001199055,ENST00000563507 . The transcription factor ORF portion of this plasmid was synthesized by Genewiz. Please test multiple small colonies in case of plasmid recombination. To make this collection available in a timely manner, a portion of this collection was not fully sequenced by Addgene. If an Addgene verified full plasmid sequence is not available, please contact us prior to placing an order to request the full sequence.
How to cite: TFORF0954 was a gift from Feng Zhang (Addgene plasmid # 141764 ; http://n2t.net/addgene:141764 ; RRID:Addgene_141764)
