[The description below was written by a language model from this plasmid's Addgene catalogue record and pLannotate feature annotations shown in this document.]
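Description:
TFORF0954 is a lentiviral mammalian expression plasmid built on the pLX_TRC317 backbone from the Broad Institute Genetic Perturbation Platform. It belongs to a barcoded library of human transcription factor open reading frames. It is propagated in E. coli through a high-copy ColE1/pUC-type origin with ampicillin resistance (AmpR), and the bacterial portion also carries an f1 origin along with remnants of a lacZα/lac promoter cloning region and flanking T7 and T3 promoters. The depositor warns that the plasmid can recombine in bacteria, as is common for LTR-containing vectors.

The viral portion follows a third-generation, self-inactivating design. An RSV promoter drives a truncated HIV-1 5' LTR, followed by the Ψ packaging signal with a gag fragment, the RRE for Rev-dependent nuclear export, a cPPT/CTS, and a ΔU3 3' LTR that is followed by an SV40 polyadenylation signal. Two expression units sit between the LTRs. An SV40 early promoter/origin region drives puromycin N-acetyltransferase for selecting transduced cells. The EF-1α promoter drives the insert, human CDIP1 (also known as C16orf5 or LITAFL), which the annotation describes as a p53-dependent apoptotic effector. The ORF was made synthetically and corresponds to a specific transcript isoform noted by the depositor. A WPRE downstream of the ORF enhances transcript expression. The short stretch between the ORF and the WPRE that is annotated as a U6 promoter fragment is probably not a functional promoter. The feature table does not separately annotate the unique 24-bp barcode named in the catalogue entry. That barcode allows the construct to be identified in pooled overexpression screens, such as those probing directed differentiation.
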