Features (pLannotate 1.2.2; 31 found; start..end, strand, type, name):
      5..231     +  promoter       RSV promoter: Rous sarcoma virus enhancer/promoter
    232..412     +  LTR            5' LTR (truncated): truncated 5' long terminal repeat (LTR) from HIV-1
    459..584     +  misc_feature   HIV-1 Ψ: packaging signal of human immunodeficiency virus type 1
    568..931     +  CDS            HIV-1 gag (fragment): gag protein from human immunodeficiency virus 1; gag
   1077..1310    +  misc_feature   RRE: The Rev response element (RRE) of HIV-1 allows for Rev-dependent mRNA export from the nucleus to the cytoplasm.
   1687..1713    +  CDS            Rev (fragment): human immunodeficiency virus 1 (HIV-1) Rev protein; rev; enhances nuclear export of unspliced and incompletely spliced viral mRNAs
   1720..1743    +  promoter       SV40 promoter (fragment): SV40 early promoter
   1744..1815    +  promoter       SV40 promoter (fragment): SV40 enhancer and early promoter
   1839..1974    +  rep_origin     SV40 ori: SV40 origin of replication
   2020..2616    +  CDS            PuroR (fragment): puromycin N-acetyltransferase; pac from Streptomyces; confers resistance to puromycin
   2665..2782    +  misc_feature   cPPT/CTS: central polypurine tract and central termination sequence of HIV-1
   2847..2913    +  CDS            small t antigen (fragment): SV40 (simian virus 40) small t antigen
   2920..4098    +  promoter       EF-1α promoter: strong constitutive promoter for human elongation factor EF-1α
   4115..4621    +  CDS            CDIP1 (fragment): CDIP1_HUMAN - Also known as C16orf5, CDIP, LITAFL. Experimental evidence at protein level: Swiss-Prot protein existence level 1. Acts as an important p53/TP53-apoptotic effector. Regulates TNF-alpha-mediated apoptosis in a p53/TP53-dependent manner. From Homo sapiens (Human).
   4637..4690    +  promoter       U6 promoter (fragment): RNA polymerase III promoter for human U6 snRNA
   4732..5320    +  misc_feature   WPRE: woodchuck hepatitis virus posttranscriptional regulatory element
   5371..5390    +  misc_feature   cPPT/CTS (fragment): central polypurine tract and central termination sequence of HIV-1
   5392..5625    +  LTR            3' LTR (ΔU3): self-inactivating 3' long terminal repeat (LTR) from HIV-1
   5703..5824    +  polyA_signal   SV40 poly(A) signal: SV40 polyadenylation signal
   5864..5999    +  rep_origin     SV40 ori: SV40 origin of replication
   6020..6038    -  promoter       T7 promoter: promoter for bacteriophage T7 RNA polymerase
   6046..6201    +  CDS            lacZα (fragment): LacZα fragment of β-galactosidase; lacZ fragment
   6206..6634    +  rep_origin     f1 ori (sequence partly withheld): f1 bacteriophage origin of replication; arrow indicates direction of (+) strand synthesis
   6687..6791    +  promoter       AmpR promoter: bla
   6792..7652    +  CDS            AmpR: β-lactamase; bla; confers resistance to ampicillin, carbenicillin, and related antibiotics
   7823..8411    +  rep_origin     ori: high-copy-number ColE1/pMB1/pBR322/pUC origin of replication
   8594..8686    +  CDS            lacI (fragment): lac repressor; lacI; The lac repressor binds to the lac operator to inhibit transcription in E. coli. This inhibition can be relieved by adding lactose or isopropyl-β-D-thiogalactopyranoside (IPTG).
   8699..8720    +  protein_bind   CAP binding site: CAP binding activates transcription in the presence of cAMP. E. coli catabolite activator protein
   8735..8765    +  promoter       lac promoter: promoter for the E. coli lac operon
   8773..8789    +  protein_bind   lac operator: The lac repressor binds to the lac operator to inhibit transcription in E. coli. This inhibition can be relieved by adding lactose or isopropyl-β-D-thiogalactopyranoside (IPTG). lac repressor encoded by lacI
   8834..8852    +  promoter       T3 promoter: promoter for bacteriophage T3 RNA polymerase
>Addgene plasmid #141764 | TFORF0954 | addgene full sequence | sequence record 391419 | Addgene NGS Result
TTAATGTAGTCTTATGCAATACTCTTGTAGTCTTGCAACATGGTAACGATGAGTTAGCAACATGCCTTAC
AAGGAGAGAAAAAGCACCGTGCATGCCGATTGGTGGAAGTAAGGTGGTACGATCGTGCCTTATTAGGAAG
GCAACAGACGGGTCTGACATGGATTGGACGAACCACTGAATTGCCGCATTGCAGAGATATTGTATTTAAG
TGCCTAGCTCGATACATAAACGGGTCTCTCTGGTTAGACCAGATCTGAGCCTGGGAGCTCTCTGGCTAAC
TAGGGAACCCACTGCTTAAGCCTCAATAAAGCTTGCCTTGAGTGCTTCAAGTAGTGTGTGCCCGTCTGTT
GTGTGACTCTGGTAACTAGAGATCCCTCAGACCCTTTTAGTCAGTGTGGAAAATCTCTAGCAGTGGCGCC
CGAACAGGGACTTGAAAGCGAAAGGGAAACCAGAGGAGCTCTCTCGACGCAGGACTCGGCTTGCTGAAGC
GCGCACGGCAAGAGGCGAGGGGCGGCGACTGGTGAGTACGCCAAAAATTTTGACTAGCGGAGGCTAGAAG
GAGAGAGATGGGTGCGAGAGCGTCAGTATTAAGCGGGGGAGAATTAGATCGCGATGGGAAAAAATTCGGT
TAAGGCCAGGGGGAAAGAAAAAATATAAATTAAAACATATAGTATGGGCAAGCAGGGAGCTAGAACGATT
CGCAGTTAATCCTGGCCTGTTAGAAACATCAGAAGGCTGTAGACAAATACTGGGACAGCTACAACCATCC
CTTCAGACAGGATCAGAAGAACTTAGATCATTATATAATACAGTAGCAACCCTCTATTGTGTGCATCAAA
GGATAGAGATAAAAGACACCAAGGAAGCTTTAGACAAGATAGAGGAAGAGCAAAACAAAAGTAAGACCAC
CGCACAGCAAGCGGCCGCTGATCTTCAGACCTGGAGGAGGAGATATGAGGGACAATTGGAGAAGTGAATT
ATATAAATATAAAGTAGTAAAAATTGAACCATTAGGAGTAGCACCCACCAAGGCAAAGAGAAGAGTGGTG
CAGAGAGAAAAAAGAGCAGTGGGAATAGGAGCTTTGTTCCTTGGGTTCTTGGGAGCAGCAGGAAGCACTA
TGGGCGCAGCGTCAATGACGCTGACGGTACAGGCCAGACAATTATTGTCTGGTATAGTGCAGCAGCAGAA
CAATTTGCTGAGGGCTATTGAGGCGCAACAGCATCTGTTGCAACTCACAGTCTGGGGCATCAAGCAGCTC
CAGGCAAGAATCCTGGCTGTGGAAAGATACCTAAAGGATCAACAGCTCCTGGGGATTTGGGGTTGCTCTG
GAAAACTCATTTGCACCACTGCTGTGCCTTGGAATGCTAGTTGGAGTAATAAATCTCTGGAACAGATTTG
GAATCACACGACCTGGATGGAGTGGGACAGAGAAATTAACAATTACACAAGCTTAATACACTCCTTAATT
GAAGAATCGCAAAACCAGCAAGAAAAGAATGAACAAGAATTATTGGAATTAGATAAATGGGCAAGTTTGT
GGAATTGGTTTAACATAACAAATTGGCTGTGGTATATAAAATTATTCATAATGATAGTAGGAGGCTTGGT
AGGTTTAAGAATAGTTTTTGCTGTACTTTCTATAGTGAATAGAGTTAGGCAGGGATATTCACCATTATCG
TTTCAGACCCACCTCCCAACCCCGAGGGGACCCATGCATTGCATCTCAATTAGTCAGCAACCAGGTGTGG
AAAGTCCCCAGGCTCCCCAGCAGGCAGAAGTATGCAAAGCATGCGTCTCAATTAGTCAGCAACCATAGTC
CCGCCCCTAACTCCGCCCATCCCGCCCCTAACTCCGCCCAGTTCCGCCCATTCTCCGCCCCATGGCTGAC
TAATTTTTTTTATTTATGCAGAGGCCGAGGCCGCCTCGGCCTCTGAGCTATTCCAGAAGTAGTGAGGAGG
CTTTTTTGGAGGCCTAGGCTTTTGCAAAAAGCTTTCTAGAGGTACCACCGGAGCTTACCATGACCGAGTA
CAAGCCCACGGTGCGCCTCGCCACCCGCGACGACGTCCCCAGGGCCGTACGCACCCTCGCCGCCGCGTTC
GCCGACTACCCCGCCACGCGCCACACCGTCGATCCGGACCGCCACATCGAGCGGGTCACCGAGCTGCAAG
AACTCTTCCTCACGCGCGTCGGGCTCGACATCGGCAAGGTGTGGGTCGCGGACGACGGCGCCGCCGTGGC
GGTCTGGACCACGCCGGAGAGCGTCGAAGCGGGGGCGGTGTTCGCCGAGATCGGCCCGCGCATGGCCGAG
TTGAGCGGTTCCCGGCTGGCCGCGCAGCAACAGATGGAAGGCCTCCTGGCGCCGCACCGGCCCAAGGAGC
CCGCGTGGTTCCTGGCCACCGTCGGCGTCTCGCCCGACCACCAGGGCAAGGGTCTGGGCAGCGCCGTCGT
GCTCCCCGGAGTGGAGGCGGCCGAGCGCGCCGGGGTGCCCGCCTTCCTGGAGACCTCCGCGCCCCGCAAC
CTCCCCTTCTACGAGCGGCTCGGCTTCACCGTCACCGCCGACGTCGAGGTGCCCGAAGGACCGCGCACCT
GGTGCATGACCCGCAAGCCCGGTGCCAGTTAACGAATTCTAGATCTTGAGACAAATGGCAGTATTCATCC
ACAATTTTAAAAGAAAAGGGGGGATTGGGGGGTACAGTGCAGGGGAAAGAATAGTAGACATAATAGCAAC
AGACATACAAACTAAAGAATTACAAAAACAAATTACAAAAATTCAAAATTTTCGGGTTTATTACAGGGAC
AGCAGAGATCCACTTTGGCGCCGGCTCGAGGCCTGCAGGTGCAAAGATGGATAAAGTTTTAAACAGAGAG
GAATCTTTGCAGCTAATGGACCTTCTAGGTCTTGAAAGGAGTGGGAATTGGCTCCGGTGCCCGTCAGTGG
GCAGAGCGCACATCGCCCACAGTCCCCGAGAAGTTGGGGGGAGGGGTCGGCAATTGAACCGGTGCCTAGA
GAAGGTGGCGCGGGGTAAACTGGGAAAGTGATGTCGTGTACTGGCTCCGCCTTTTTCCCGAGGGTGGGGG
AGAACCGTATATAAGTGCAGTAGTCGCCGTGAACGTTCTTTTTCGCAACGGGTTTGCCGCCAGAACACAG
GTAAGTGCCGTGTGTGGTTCCCGCGGGCCTGGCCTCTTTACGGGTTATGGCCCTTGCGTGCCTTGAATTA
CTTCCACCTGGCTGCAGTACGTGATTCTTGATCCCGAGCTTCGGGTTGGAAGTGGGTGGGAGAGTTCGAG
GCCTTGCGCTTAAGGAGCCCCTTCGCCTCGTGCTTGAGTTGAGGCCTGGCCTGGGCGCTGGGGCCGCCGC
GTGCGAATCTGGTGGCACCTTCGCGCCTGTCTCGCTGCTTTCGATAAGTCTCTAGCCATTTAAAATTTTT
GATGACCTGCTGCGACGCTTTTTTTCTGGCAAGATAGTCTTGTAAATGCGGGCCAAGATCTGCACACTGG
TATTTCGGTTTTTGGGGCCGCGGGCGGCGACGGGGCCCGTGCGTCCCAGCGCACATGTTCGGCGAGGCGG
GGCCTGCGAGCGCGGCCACCGAGAATCGGACGGGGGTAGTCTCAAGCTGGCCGGCCTGCTCTGGTGCCTG
GCCTCGCGCCGCCGTGTATCGCCCCGCCCTGGGCGGCAAGGCTGGCCCGGTCGGCACCAGTTGCGTGAGC
GGAAAGATGGCCGCTTCCCGGCCCTGCTGCAGGGAGCTCAAAATGGAGGACGCGGCGCTCGGGAGAGCGG
GCGGGTGAGTCACCCACACAAAGGAAAAGGGCCTTTCCGTCCTCAGCCGTCGCTTCATGTGACTCCACGG
AGTACCGGGCGCCGTCCAGGCACCTCGATTAGTTCTCGAGCTTTTGGAGTACGTCGTCTTTAGGTTGGGG
GGAGGGGTTTTATGCGATGGAGTTTCCCCACACTGAGTGGGTGGAGACTGAAGTTAGGCCAGCTTGGCAC
TTGATGTAATTCTCCTTGGAATTTGCCCTTTTTGAGTTTGGATCTTGGTTCATTCTCAAGCCTCAGACAG
TGGTTCAAAGTTTTTTTCTTCCATTTCAGGTGTCGTGAGGCTAGCACCGCCACCATGTCCAGCGAGCCTC
CCCCTCCTTATCCTGGGGGCCCCACAGCCCCACTTCTGGAAGAGAAAAGTGGAGCCCCGCCCACCCCAGG
CCGTTCCTCCCCAGCTGTGATGCAGCCCCCTCCAGGCATGCCACTGCCCCCTGCGGACATTGGCCCCCCA
CCCTATGAGCCGCCGGGTCACCCAATGCCCCAGCCTGGCTTCATCCCACCACACATGAGTGCAGATGGCA
CCTACATGCCTCCGGGAGCTGCCACCACGGTGACAGTGCTGCAGGGAGAGATCTTTGAGGGAGCGCCTGT
GCAGACGGTGTGTCCCCACTGCCAGCAGGCCATCACCACCAAGATCTCCTACGAGATTGGCTTGATGAAT
TTCGTGCTGGGTTTCTTCTGTTGCTTCATGGGATGTGATCTGGGCTGCTGCCTGATCCCCTGCCTCATCA
ATGACTTCAAGGATGTGACGCACACATGCCCCAGCTGCAAAGCCTACATCTACACGTACAAGCGCCTGTG
CTAGTAATGAACTAGTCCGTAACTTGAAAGTATTTCGATTTCTTGGCTTTATATATCTTGTGGAAAGGAC
GAATCACACATGTGATGCGTAGTTAGACGCGTTAAGTCGACAATCAACCTCTGGATTACAAAATTTGTGA
AAGATTGACTGGTATTCTTAACTATGTTGCTCCTTTTACGCTATGTGGATACGCTGCTTTAATGCCTTTG
TATCATGCTATTGCTTCCCGTATGGCTTTCATTTTCTCCTCCTTGTATAAATCCTGGTTGCTGTCTCTTT
ATGAGGAGTTGTGGCCCGTTGTCAGGCAACGTGGCGTGGTGTGCACTGTGTTTGCTGACGCAACCCCCAC
TGGTTGGGGCATTGCCACCACCTGTCAGCTCCTTTCCGGGACTTTCGCTTTCCCCCTCCCTATTGCCACG
GCGGAACTCATCGCCGCCTGCCTTGCCCGCTGCTGGACAGGGGCTCGGCTGTTGGGCACTGACAATTCCG
TGGTGTTGTCGGGGAAATCATCGTCCTTTCCTTGGCTGCTCGCCTGTGTTGCCACCTGGATTCTGCGCGG
GACGTCCTTCTGCTACGTCCCTTCGGCCCTCAATCCAGCGGACCTTCCTTCCCGCGGCCTGCTGCCGGCT
CTGCGGCCTCTTCCGCGTCTTCGCCTTCGCCCTCAGACGAGTCGGATCTCCCTTTGGGCCGCCTCCCCGC
GTCGACTTTAAGACCAATGACTTACAAGGCAGCTGTAGATCTTAGCCACTTTTTAAAAGAAAAGGGGGGA
CTGGAAGGGCTAATTCACTCCCAACGAAGACAAGATCTGCTTTTTGCTTGTACTGGGTCTCTCTGGTTAG
ACCAGATCTGAGCCTGGGAGCTCTCTGGCTAACTAGGGAACCCACTGCTTAAGCCTCAATAAAGCTTGCC
TTGAGTGCTTCAAGTAGTGTGTGCCCGTCTGTTGTGTGACTCTGGTAACTAGAGATCCCTCAGACCCTTT
TAGTCAGTGTGGAAAATCTCTAGCAGTACGTATAGTAGTTCATGTCATCTTATTATTCAGTATTTATAAC
TTGCAAAGAAATGAATATCAGAGAGTGAGAGGAACTTGTTTATTGCAGCTTATAATGGTTACAAATAAAG
CAATAGCATCACAAATTTCACAAATAAAGCATTTTTTTCACTGCATTCTAGTTGTGGTTTGTCCAAACTC
ATCAATGTATCTTATCATGTCTGGCTCTAGCTATCCCGCCCCTAACTCCGCCCATCCCGCCCCTAACTCC
GCCCAGTTCCGCCCATTCTCCGCCCCATGGCTGACTAATTTTTTTTATTTATGCAGAGGCCGAGGCCGCC
TCGGCCTCTGAGCTATTCCAGAAGTAGTGAGGAGGCTTTTTTGGAGGCCTAGGGACGTACCCAATTCGCC
CTATAGTGAGTCGTATTACGCGCGCTCACTGGCCGTCGTTTTACAACGTCGTGACTGGGAAAACCCTGGC
GTTACCCAACTTAATCGCCTTGCAGCACATCCCCCTTTCGCCAGCTGGCGTAATAGCGAAGAGGCCCGCA
CCGATCGCCCTTCCCAACAGTTGCGCAGCCTGAATGGCGAATGGG
[124 nt withheld, positions 6206-6329]
C
[91 nt withheld, positions 6331-6421]
A
[49 nt withheld, positions 6423-6471]
CCTTTGACGTTGGAGTCCACGTTCTTT
[37 nt withheld, positions 6499-6535]
ACCCTATCTCGGTCTATTCTTTTGATTTATAAGGGATTTTGCCGATTTCGGCCTATTGGTTAAAAAATGA
GCTGATTTAACAAAAATTTAACGCGAATTTTAACAAAATATTAACGCTTACAATTTAGGTGGCACTTTTC
GGGGAAATGTGCGCGGAACCCCTATTTGTTTATTTTTCTAAATACATTCAAATATGTATCCGCTCATGAG
ACAATAACCCTGATAAATGCTTCAATAATATTGAAAAAGGAAGAGTATGAGTATTCAACATTTCCGTGTC
GCCCTTATTCCCTTTTTTGCGGCATTTTGCCTTCCTGTTTTTGCTCACCCAGAAACGCTGGTGAAAGTAA
AAGATGCTGAAGATCAGTTGGGTGCACGAGTGGGTTACATCGAACTGGATCTCAACAGCGGTAAGATCCT
TGAGAGTTTTCGCCCCGAAGAACGTTTTCCAATGATGAGCACTTTTAAAGTTCTGCTATGTGGCGCGGTA
TTATCCCGTATTGACGCCGGGCAAGAGCAACTCGGTCGCCGCATACACTATTCTCAGAATGACTTGGTTG
AGTACTCACCAGTCACAGAAAAGCATCTTACGGATGGCATGACAGTAAGAGAATTATGCAGTGCTGCCAT
AACCATGAGTGATAACACTGCGGCCAACTTACTTCTGACAACGATCGGAGGACCGAAGGAGCTAACCGCT
TTTTTGCACAACATGGGGGATCATGTAACTCGCCTTGATCGTTGGGAACCGGAGCTGAATGAAGCCATAC
CAAACGACGAGCGTGACACCACGATGCCTGTAGCAATGGCAACAACGTTGCGCAAACTATTAACTGGCGA
ACTACTTACTCTAGCTTCCCGGCAACAATTAATAGACTGGATGGAGGCGGATAAAGTTGCAGGACCACTT
CTGCGCTCGGCCCTTCCGGCTGGCTGGTTTATTGCTGATAAATCTGGAGCCGGTGAGCGTGGGTCTCGCG
GTATCATTGCAGCACTGGGGCCAGATGGTAAGCCCTCCCGTATCGTAGTTATCTACACGACGGGGAGTCA
GGCAACTATGGATGAACGAAATAGACAGATCGCTGAGATAGGTGCCTCACTGATTAAGCATTGGTAACTG
TCAGACCAAGTTTACTCATATATACTTTAGATTGATTTAAAACTTCATTTTTAATTTAAAAGGATCTAGG
TGAAGATCCTTTTTGATAATCTCATGACCAAAATCCCTTAACGTGAGTTTTCGTTCCACTGAGCGTCAGA
CCCCGTAGAAAAGATCAAAGGATCTTCTTGAGATCCTTTTTTTCTGCGCGTAATCTGCTGCTTGCAAACA
AAAAAACCACCGCTACCAGCGGTGGTTTGTTTGCCGGATCAAGAGCTACCAACTCTTTTTCCGAAGGTAA
CTGGCTTCAGCAGAGCGCAGATACCAAATACTGTTCTTCTAGTGTAGCCGTAGTTAGGCCACCACTTCAA
GAACTCTGTAGCACCGCCTACATACCTCGCTCTGCTAATCCTGTTACCAGTGGCTGCTGCCAGTGGCGAT
AAGTCGTGTCTTACCGGGTTGGACTCAAGACGATAGTTACCGGATAAGGCGCAGCGGTCGGGCTGAACGG
GGGGTTCGTGCACACAGCCCAGCTTGGAGCGAACGACCTACACCGAACTGAGATACCTACAGCGTGAGCT
ATGAGAAAGCGCCACGCTTCCCGAAGGGAGAAAGGCGGACAGGTATCCGGTAAGCGGCAGGGTCGGAACA
GGAGAGCGCACGAGGGAGCTTCCAGGGGGAAACGCCTGGTATCTTTATAGTCCTGTCGGGTTTCGCCACC
TCTGACTTGAGCGTCGATTTTTGTGATGCTCGTCAGGGGGGCGGAGCCTATGGAAAAACGCCAGCAACGC
GGCCTTTTTACGGTTCCTGGCCTTTTGCTGGCCTTTTGCTCACATGTTCTTTCCTGCGTTATCCCCTGAT
TCTGTGGATAACCGTATTACCGCCTTTGAGTGAGCTGATACCGCTCGCCGCAGCCGAACGACCGAGCGCA
GCGAGTCAGTGAGCGAGGAAGCGGAAGAGCGCCCAATACGCAAACCGCCTCTCCCCGCGCGTTGGCCGAT
TCATTAATGCAGCTGGCACGACAGGTTTCCCGACTGGAAAGCGGGCAGTGAGCGCAACGCAATTAATGTG
AGTTAGCTCACTCATTAGGCACCCCAGGCTTTACACTTTATGCTTCCGGCTCGTATGTTGTGTGGAATTG
TGAGCGGATAACAATTTCACACAGGAAACAGCTATGACCATGATTACGCCAAGCGCGCAATTAACCCTCA
CTAAAGGGAACAAAAGCTGGAGCTGCAAGC
