>Addgene plasmid #141764 | TFORF0954 | depositor partial sequence | sequence record 277429 | Insert
ACCGCCACCATGTCCAGCGAGCCTCCCCCTCCTTATCCTGGGGGCCCCACAGCCCCACTTCTGGAAGAGA
AAAGTGGAGCCCCGCCCACCCCAGGCCGTTCCTCCCCAGCTGTGATGCAGCCCCCTCCAGGCATGCCACT
GCCCCCTGCGGACATTGGCCCCCCACCCTATGAGCCGCCGGGTCACCCAATGCCCCAGCCTGGCTTCATC
CCACCACACATGAGTGCAGATGGCACCTACATGCCTCCGGGAGCTGCCACCACGGTGACAGTGCTGCAGG
GAGAGATCTTTGAGGGAGCGCCTGTGCAGACGGTGTGTCCCCACTGCCAGCAGGCCATCACCACCAAGAT
CTCCTACGAGATTGGCTTGATGAATTTCGTGCTGGGTTTCTTCTGTTGCTTCATGGGATGTGATCTGGGC
TGCTGCCTGATCCCCTGCCTCATCAATGACTTCAAGGATGTGACGCACACATGCCCCAGCTGCAAAGCCT
ACATCTACACGTACAAGCGCCTGTGCTAGTAATGAACTAGTCCGTAACTTGAAAGTATTTCGATTTCTTG
GCTTTATATATCTTGTGGAAAGGACGAATCACACATGTGATGCGTAGTTAG
