>Addgene plasmid #141764 | TFORF0954 | depositor partial sequence | sequence record 277430 | Barcode
ATCACACATGTGATGCGTAGTTAG
